Addgene plasmid #75253: pQCXIX_sh_hBcl10_#16
Purpose: retroviral shRNA vector against human BCL10, expresses GFP for transduction control
Depositing lab: Ria Baumgrass. Depositing organization: Deutsches Rheuma-Forschungszentrum Berlin (DRFZ). Publication: Identification of Novel Nuclear Factor of Activated T Cells (NFAT)-Associated Proteins in T cells. Gabriel CH, Gross F, Karl M, Stephanowitz H, Hennig AF, Weber M, Gryzik S, Bachmann I, Hecklau K, Wienands J, Schuchhardt J, Herzel H, Radbruch A, Krause E, Baumgrass R. J Biol Chem. 2016 Sep 16. pii: jbc.M116.739326. 10.1074/jbc.M116.739326 PubMed 27637333.
Backbone
  Vector backbone: pQCXIX (modified)
  Total vector size (bp): 7735
  Modifications to backbone: includes EF1a-EGFP expression cassette, mU6-shRNA expression cassette
  Vector type: Mammalian Expression, Retroviral, RNAi
  Selectable markers: GFP
Growth in bacteria
  Bacterial resistance: Ampicillin, 100 μg/mL
  Growth temperature: 37°C
  Growth strain: NEB Stable
  Copy number: Unknown
Gene/Insert
  Gene/Insert name: shRNA against hBcl10 (alt name: BCL-10, CIPER)
  gRNA/shRNA sequence: GTGCTGAAACTTAGAAATA
  Species: H. sapiens (human)
  GenBank ID: 8915 (gene-id)
  Entrez Gene: BCL10 (a.k.a. CARMEN, CIPER, CLAP, IMD37, c-E10, mE10)
  Promoter: mU6
  Cloning method: Restriction Enzyme; 5′ cloning site HpaI (destroyed during cloning); 3′ cloning site SalI (destroyed during cloning)
  Sequencing primers: 5′ CCC TAA CTG TAA AGT AAT TG
Terms and licenses: Academic/Nonprofit Terms; Industry Terms: Not Available to Industry
Depositor comments: Please note that there are some discrepancies between Addgene's quality control sequences and the depositor's sequence. The depositor noted that these discrepancies do NOT affect plasmid function. Produced ~85 % KD (Western Blot) in Jurkat cells after RV-transduction and sort for GFPpositive cells.
How to cite: pQCXIX_sh_hBcl10_#16 was a gift from Ria Baumgrass (Addgene plasmid # 75253 ; http://n2t.net/addgene:75253 ; RRID:Addgene_75253)
