[The description below was written by a language model from this plasmid's Addgene catalogue record and pLannotate feature annotations shown in this document.]
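Description:
pQCXIX_sh_hBcl10_#16 is a 7.7 kb self-inactivating gammaretroviral RNAi vector built on a modified pQCXIX backbone and designed to knock down human BCL10 (also known as CIPER, CARMEN or CLAP) in mammalian cells. It is maintained in bacteria through a high-copy ColE1/pUC-type origin and an ampicillin resistance gene. It carries no drug-selection marker for mammalian cells, so transduced cells are identified or sorted by GFP fluorescence.

The viral genome is transcribed in packaging cells from a hybrid CMV enhancer/promoter fused to a truncated 5' LTR. This is followed by the Ψ packaging signal and a truncated gag region lacking its start codon, which together support encapsidation of the genomic RNA. Inside the provirus, an EF-1α promoter drives EGFP as a constitutive transduction reporter, and a cPPT/CTS element is annotated between the promoter and the reporter.

In the feature table, the mouse U6 RNA polymerase III promoter sits between two fragments of the ΔU3 3' LTR, which indicates that the shRNA cassette was placed within the deleted U3 region. In that arrangement, reverse transcription would be expected to copy the cassette into both LTRs of the integrated provirus, while the U3 deletion silences LTR-driven transcription. The short hairpin itself is not annotated, but it presumably lies in the gap just downstream of U6; the restriction sites used for cloning were destroyed.

The depositor reports about 85% BCL10 knockdown by Western blot in Jurkat T cells after retroviral transduction and sorting for GFP-positive cells. The depositor also notes sequence discrepancies with the repository's quality-control reads and states that these do not affect function.
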