Features (pLannotate 1.2.2; 22 found; start..end, strand, type, name):
      5..309     +  enhancer       CMV enhancer: human cytomegalovirus immediate early enhancer
    310..513     +  promoter       CMV promoter: human cytomegalovirus (CMV) immediate early promoter
    514..689     +  LTR            5' LTR (truncated): truncated long terminal repeat from Moloney murine sarcoma virus
    811..1085    +  misc_feature   MESV Ψ (fragment): packaging signal of murine embryonic stem cell virus
   1152..1568    +  CDS            gag (truncated): truncated Moloney murine leukemia virus (MMLV) gag gene lacking the start codon
   1621..1687    +  CDS            small t antigen (fragment): SV40 (simian virus 40) small t antigen
   1694..2872    +  promoter       EF-1α promoter: strong constitutive promoter for human elongation factor EF-1α
   2898..3015    +  misc_feature   cPPT/CTS: central polypurine tract and central termination sequence of HIV-1
   3105..3821    +  CDS            EGFP: EGFP is a basic (constitutively fluorescent) green fluorescent protein published in 1996, derived from Aequorea victoria. It is reported to be a rapidly-maturing weak dimer with moderate acid sensitivity.
   3822..3839    +  misc_feature   MCS (fragment): multiple cloning site
   3891..3964    +  CDS            env (fragment): murine leukemia virus gPr80 envelope polyprotein precursor; env; proteolytically cleaved into gp70SU and p15TM subunits
   4006..4133    +  LTR            3' LTR (ΔU3) (fragment): self-inactivating 3' long terminal repeat (LTR) from Moloney murine leukemia virus
   4173..4486    +  promoter       U6 promoter: RNA polymerase III promoter for mouse U6 snRNA (Das et al., 1988)
   4542..4843    +  LTR            3' LTR (ΔU3) (fragment): self-inactivating 3' long terminal repeat (LTR) from Moloney murine leukemia virus
   4912..4952    +  CDS            rop (fragment): Rop protein, which maintains plasmids at low copy number; rop
   5054..5092    +  misc_feature   bom (fragment): basis of mobility region from pBR322
   5109..5438    +  promoter       SV40 promoter: SV40 enhancer and early promoter
   5444..5545    +  misc_feature   bom (fragment): basis of mobility region from pBR322
   5731..6319    -  rep_origin     ori: high-copy-number ColE1/pMB1/pBR322/pUC origin of replication
   6490..7350    -  CDS            AmpR: β-lactamase; bla; confers resistance to ampicillin, carbenicillin, and related antibiotics
   7351..7455    -  promoter       AmpR promoter: bla
   7641..7712    +  enhancer       CMV enhancer (fragment): human cytomegalovirus immediate early enhancer
>Addgene plasmid #75253 | pQCXIX_sh_hBcl10_#16 | depositor full sequence | sequence record 142318 | pQCXIX_sh_hBcl10_#16 sequence 7735 bps
TCCGCGTTACATAACTTACGGTAAATGGCCCGCCTGGCTGACCGCCCAACGACCCCCGCCCATTGACGTC
AATAATGACGTATGTTCCCATAGTAACGCCAATAGGGACTTTCCATTGACGTCAATGGGTGGAGTATTTA
CGGTAAACTGCCCACTTGGCAGTACATCAAGTGTATCATATGCCAAGTACGCCCCCTATTGACGTCAATG
ACGGTAAATGGCCCGCTCTGGCATTATGCCCAGTACATGACCTTATGGGACTTTCCTACTTGGCAGTACA
TCTACGTATTAGTCATCGCTATTACCATGGTGATGCGGTTTTGGCAGTACATCAATGGGCGTGGATAGCG
GTTTGACTCACGGGGATTTCCAAGTCTCCACCCCATTGACGTCAATGGGAGTTTGTTTTGGCACCAAAAT
CAACGGGACTTTCCAAAATGTCGTAACAACTCCGCCCCATTGACGCAAATGGGCGGTAGGCGTGTACGGT
GGGAGGTCTATATAAGCAGAGCTCAATAAAAGAGCCCACAACCCCTCACTCGGCGCGCCAGTCTTCCGAT
AGACTGCGTCGCCCGGGTACCCGTATTCCCAATAAAGCCTCTTGCTGTTTGCATCCGAATCGTGGTCTCG
CTGTTCCTTGGGAGGGTCTCCTCTGAGTGATTGACTACCCACGACGGGGGTCTTTCATTTGGGGGCTCGT
CCGGGATTTGGAGACCCCTGCCCAGGGACCACCGACCCACCACCGGGAGGTAAGCTGGCCAGCAACTTAT
CTGTGTCTGTCCGATTGTCTAGTGTCTATGTTTGATGTTATGCGCCTGCGTCTGTACTAGTTAGCTAACT
AGCTCTGTATCTGGCGGACCCGTGGTGGAACTGACGAGTTCTGAACACCCGGCCGCAACCCTGGGAGACG
TCCCAGGGACTTTGGGGGCCGTTTTTGTGGCCCGACCTGAGGAAGGGAGTCGATGTGGAATCCGACCCCG
TCAGGATATGTGGTTCTGGTAGGAGACGAGAACCTAAAACAGTTCCCGCCTCCGTCTGAATTTTTGCTTT
CGGTTTGGAACCGAAGCCGCGCGTCTTGTCTGCTGCAGCGCTGCAGCATCGTTCTGTGTTGTCTCTGTCT
GACTGTGTTTCTGTATTTGTCTGAAAATTAGGGCCAGACTGTTACCACTCCCTTAAGTTTGACCTTAGGT
CACTGGAAAGATGTCGAGCGGATCGCTCACAACCAGTCGGTAGATGTCAAGAAGAGACGTTGGGTTACCT
TCTGCTCTGCAGAATGGCCAACCTTTAACGTCGGATGGCCGCGAGACGGCACCTTTAACCGAGACCTCAT
CACCCAGGTTAAGATCAAGGTCTTTTCACCTGGCCCGCATGGACACCCAGACCAGGTCCCCTACATCGTG
ACCTGGGAAGCCTTGGCTTTTGACCCCCCTCCCTGGGTCAAGCCCTTTGTACACCCTAAGCCTCCGCCTC
CTCTTCCTCCATCCGCCCCGTCTCTCCCCCTTGAACCTCCTCGTTCGACCCCGCCTCGATCCTCCCTTTA
TCCAGCCCTCACTCCTTCTCTAGGCGCCGGAATTGAAGATCTGGGGGATCGATCCTCTAGAGACGATAAG
CTTTGCAAAGATGGATAAAGTTTTAAACAGAGAGGAATCTTTGCAGCTAATGGACCTTCTAGGTCTTGAA
AGGAGTGGGAATTGGCTCCGGTGCCCGTCAGTGGGCAGAGCGCACATCGCCCACAGTCCCCGAGAAGTTG
GGGGGAGGGGTCGGCAATTGAACCGGTGCCTAGAGAAGGTGGCGCGGGGTAAACTGGGAAAGTGATGTCG
TGTACTGGCTCCGCCTTTTTCCCGAGGGTGGGGGAGAACCGTATATAAGTGCAGTAGTCGCCGTGAACGT
TCTTTTTCGCAACGGGTTTGCCGCCAGAACACAGGTAAGTGCCGTGTGTGGTTCCCGCGGGCCTGGCCTC
TTTACGGGTTATGGCCCTTGCGTGCCTTGAATTACTTCCACCTGGCTGCAGTACGTGATTCTTGATCCCG
AGCTTCGGGTTGGAAGTGGGTGGGAGAGTTCGAGGCCTTGCGCTTAAGGAGCCCCTTCGCCTCGTGCTTG
AGTTGAGGCCTGGCCTGGGCGCTGGGGCCGCCGCGTGCGAATCTGGTGGCACCTTCGCGCCTGTCTCGCT
GCTTTCGATAAGTCTCTAGCCATTTAAAATTTTTGATGACCTGCTGCGACGCTTTTTTTCTGGCAAGATA
GTCTTGTAAATGCGGGCCAAGATCTGCACACTGGTATTTCGGTTTTTGGGGCCGCGGGCGGCGACGGGGC
CCGTGCGTCCCAGCGCACATGTTCGGCGAGGCGGGGCCTGCGAGCGCGGCCACCGAGAATCGGACGGGGG
TAGTCTCAAGCTGGCCGGCCTGCTCTGGTGCCTGGCCTCGCGCCGCCGTGTATCGCCCCGCCCTGGGCGG
CAAGGCTGGCCCGGTCGGCACCAGTTGCGTGAGCGGAAAGATGGCCGCTTCCCGGCCCTGCTGCAGGGAG
CTCAAAATGGAGGACGCGGCGCTCGGGAGAGCGGGCGGGTGAGTCACCCACACAAAGGAAAAGGGCCTTT
CCGTCCTCAGCCGTCGCTTCATGTGACTCCACGGAGTACCGGGCGCCGTCCAGGCACCTCGATTAGTTCT
CGAGCTTTTGGAGTACGTCGTCTTTAGGTTGGGGGGAGGGGTTTTATGCGATGGAGTTTCCCCACACTGA
GTGGGTGGAGACTGAAGTTAGGCCAGCTTGGCACTTGATGTAATTCTCCTTGGAATTTGCCCTTTTTGAG
TTTGGATCTTGGTTCATTCTCAAGCCTCAGACAGTGGTTCAAAGTTTTTTTCTTCCATTTCAGGTGTCGT
GAGGAATTTCGACATTTAAATTTAAACTTTTAAAAGAAAAGGGGGGATTGGGGGGTACAGTGCAGGGGAA
AGAATAGTAGACATAATAGCAACAGACATACAAACTAAAGAATTACAAAAACAAATTACAAAAATTCAAA
ATTTTCCGATCACGAGACTAGCCTCGAGGTTTAAACTACGGGATCTTCGAAGGCCTAAGCTTACGCGCGC
GTCCTAGCGCTACCGGTCGCCACCATGGTGAGCAAGGGCGAGGAGCTGTTCACCGGGGTGGTGCCCATCC
TGGTCGAGCTGGACGGCGACGTAAACGGCCACAAGTTCAGCGTGTCCGGCGAGGGCGAGGGCGATGCCAC
CTACGGCAAGCTGACCCTGAAGTTCATCTGCACCACCGGCAAGCTGCCCGTGCCCTGGCCCACCCTCGTG
ACCACCCTGACCTACGGCGTGCAGTGCTTCAGCCGCTACCCCGACCACATGAAGCAGCACGACTTCTTCA
AGTCCGCCATGCCCGAAGGCTACGTCCAGGAGCGCACCATCTTCTTCAAGGACGACGGCAACTACAAGAC
CCGCGCCGAGGTGAAGTTCGAGGGCGACACCCTGGTGAACCGCATCGAGCTGAAGGGCATCGACTTCAAG
GAGGACGGCAACATCCTGGGGCACAAGCTGGAGTACAACTACAACAGCCACAACGTCTATATCATGGCCG
ACAAGCAGAAGAACGGCATCAAGGTGAACTTCAAGATCCGCCACAACATCGAGGACGGCAGCGTGCAGCT
CGCCGACCACTACCAGCAGAACACCCCCATCGGCGACGGCCCCGTGCTGCTGCCCGACAACCACTACCTG
AGCACCCAGTCCGCCCTGAGCAAAGACCCCAACGAGAAGCGCGATCACATGGTCCTGCTGGAGTTCGTGA
CCGCCGCCGGGATCACTCTCGGCATGGACGAGCTGTACAAGTCCGGACTCAGATCTCGATAGCTAGTAGC
TAGCTAGCTAGTCGAGCTCAACTTCGGGGACTAGTCATATGGATATCAGTGGTCCAGGCTCTAGTTTTGA
CTCAACAATATCACCAGCTGAAGCCTATAGAGTACGAGCCATAGATAAAATAAAAGATTTTATTTAGTCT
CCAGAAAAAGGGGGGAATGAAAGACCCCACCTGTAGGTTTGGCAAGCTAGCTTAAGTAACGCCATTTTGC
AAGGCATGGAAAAATACATAACTGAGAATAGAGAAGTTCAGATCAAGGTCAGGAACAGATGGAACAGGGT
CGAGCAGAGATCCAGTTTGGTTAGTACCGGGCCCGCTCTAGAGATCCGACGCCGCCATCTCTAGGCCCGC
GCCGGCCCCCTCGCACAGACTTGTGGGAGAAGCTCGGCTACTCCCCTGCCCCGGTTAATTTGCATATAAT
ATTTCCTAGTAACTATAGAGGCTTAATGTGCGATAAAAGACAGATAATCTGTTCTTTTTAATACTAGCTA
CATTTTACATGATAGGCTTGGATTTCTATAAGAGATACAAATACTAAATTATTATTTTAAAAAACAGCAC
AAAAGGAAACTCACCCTAACTGTAAAGTAATTGTGTGTTTTGAGACTATAAATATCCCTTGGAGAAAAGC
CTTGTTTGTGCTGAAACTTAGAAATGTTCAAGAGATATTTCTAAGTTTCAGCACTTTTTTCTCGACCCTA
GAGAACCATCAGATGTTTCCAGGGTGCCCCAAGGACCTGAAATGACCCTGTGCCTTATTTGAACTAACCA
ATCAGTTCGCTTCTCGCTTCTGTTCGCGCGCTTCTGCTCCCCGAGCTCAATAAAAGAGCCCACAACCCCT
CACTCGGGGCGCCAGTCCTCCGATTGACTGAGTCGCCCGGGTACCCGTGTATCCAATAAACCCTCTTGCA
GTTGCATCCGACTTGTGGTCTCGCTGTTCCTTGGGAGGGTCTCCTCTGAGTGATTGACTACCCGTCAGCG
GGGGTCTTTCATTTGGGGGCTCGTCCGGGATCGGGAGACCCCTGCCCAGGGACCACCGACCCACCACCGG
GAGGTAAGCTGGCTGCCTCGCGCGTTTCGGTGATGACGGTGAAAACCTCTGACACATGCAGCTCCCGGAG
ACGGTCACAGCTTGTCTGTAAGCGGATGCCGGGAGCAGACAAGCCCGTCAGGGCGCGTCAGCGGGTGTTG
GCGGGTGTCGGGGCGCAGCCATGACCCAGTCACGTAGCGATAGCGGAGTGTAGATCCGGCTGTGGAATGT
GTGTCAGTTAGGGTGTGGAAAGTCCCCAGGCTCCCCAGCAGGCAGAAGTATGCAAAGCATGCATCTCAAT
TAGTCAGCAACCAGGTGTGGAAAGTCCCCAGGCTCCCCAGCAGGCAGAAGTATGCAAAGCATGCATCTCA
ATTAGTCAGCAACCATAGTCCCGCCCCTAACTCCGCCCATCCCGCCCCTAACTCCGCCCAGTTCCGCCCA
TTCTCCGCCCCATGGCTGACTAATTTTTTTTATTTATGCAGAGGCCGAGGCCGCCTCGGCCTCTGAGCTA
TTCCAGAAGTAGTGAGGAGGCTTTTTTGGAGGCCTAGGCTTTTGCAAAAAGCTTACTGGCTTAACTATGC
GGCATCAGAGCAGATTGTACTGAGAGTGCACCATATGCGGTGTGAAATACCGCACAGATGCGTAAGGAGA
AAATACCGCATCAGGCGCTCTTCCGCTTCCTCGCTCACTGACTCGCTGCGCTCGGTCGTTCGGCTGCGGC
GAGCGGTATCAGCTCACTCAAAGGCGGTAATACGGTTATCCACAGAATCAGGGGATAACGCAGGAAAGAA
CATGTGAGCAAAAGGCCAGCAAAAGGCCAGGAACCGTAAAAAGGCCGCGTTGCTGGCGTTTTTCCATAGG
CTCCGCCCCCCTGACGAGCATCACAAAAATCGACGCTCAAGTCAGAGGTGGCGAAACCCGACAGGACTAT
AAAGATACCAGGCGTTTCCCCCTGGAAGCTCCCTCGTGCGCTCTCCTGTTCCGACCCTGCCGCTTACCGG
ATACCTGTCCGCCTTTCTCCCTTCGGGAAGCGTGGCGCTTTCTCATAGCTCACGCTGTAGGTATCTCAGT
TCGGTGTAGGTCGTTCGCTCCAAGCTGGGCTGTGTGCACGAACCCCCCGTTCAGCCCGACCGCTGCGCCT
TATCCGGTAACTATCGTCTTGAGTCCAACCCGGTAAGACACGACTTATCGCCACTGGCAGCAGCCACTGG
TAACAGGATTAGCAGAGCGAGGTATGTAGGCGGTGCTACAGAGTTCTTGAAGTGGTGGCCTAACTACGGC
TACACTAGAAGGACAGTATTTGGTATCTGCGCTCTGCTGAAGCCAGTTACCTTCGGAAAAAGAGTTGGTA
GCTCTTGATCCGGCAAACAAACCACCGCTGGTAGCGGTGGTTTTTTTGTTTGCAAGCAGCAGATTACGCG
CAGAAAAAAAGGATCTCAAGAAGATCCTTTGATCTTTTCTACGGGGTCTGACGCTCAGTGGAACGAAAAC
TCACGTTAAGGGATTTTGGTCATGAGATTATCAAAAAGGATCTTCACCTAGATCCTTTTAAATTAAAAAT
GAAGTTTTAAATCAATCTAAAGTATATATGAGTAAACTTGGTCTGACAGTTACCAATGCTTAATCAGTGA
GGCACCTATCTCAGCGATCTGTCTATTTCGTTCATCCATAGTTGCCTGACTCCCCGTCGTGTAGATAACT
ACGATACGGGAGGGCTTACCATCTGGCCCCAGTGCTGCAATGATACCGCGAGACCCACGCTCACCGGCTC
CAGATTTATCAGCAATAAACCAGCCAGCCGGAAGGGCCGAGCGCAGAAGTGGTCCTGCAACTTTATCCGC
CTCCATCCAGTCTATTAATTGTTGCCGGGAAGCTAGAGTAAGTAGTTCGCCAGTTAATAGTTTGCGCAAC
GTTGTTGCCATTGCTGCAGGCATCGTGGTGTCACGCTCGTCGTTTGGTATGGCTTCATTCAGCTCCGGTT
CCCAACGATCAAGGCGAGTTACATGATCCCCCATGTTGTGCAAAAAAGCGGTTAGCTCCTTCGGTCCTCC
GATCGTTGTCAGAAGTAAGTTGGCCGCAGTGTTATCACTCATGGTTATGGCAGCACTGCATAATTCTCTT
ACTGTCATGCCATCCGTAAGATGCTTTTCTGTGACTGGTGAGTACTCAACCAAGTCATTCTGAGAATAGT
GTATGCGGCGACCGAGTTGCTCTTGCCCGGCGTCAACACGGGATAATACCGCGCCACATAGCAGAACTTT
AAAAGTGCTCATCATTGGAAAACGTTCTTCGGGGCGAAAACTCTCAAGGATCTTACCGCTGTTGAGATCC
AGTTCGATGTAACCCACTCGTGCACCCAACTGATCTTCAGCATCTTTTACTTTCACCAGCGTTTCTGGGT
GAGCAAAAACAGGAAGGCAAAATGCCGCAAAAAAGGGAATAAGGGCGACACGGAAATGTTGAATACTCAT
ACTCTTCCTTTTTCAATATTATTGAAGCATTTATCAGGGTTATTGTCTCATGAGCGGATACATATTTGAA
TGTATTTAGAAAAATAAACAAATAGGGGTTCCGCGCACATTTCCCCGAAAAGTGCCACCTGACGTCTAAG
AAACCATTATTATCATGACATTAACCTATAAAAATAGGCGTATCACGAGGCCCTTTCGTCTTCAAGAATT
AGCTTGGCCATTGCATACGTTGTATCCATATCATAATATGTACATTTATATTGGCTCATGTCCAACATTA
CCGCCATGTTGACATTGATTATTGACTAGTTATTAATAGTAATCAATTACGGGGTCATTAGTTCATAGCC
CATATATGGAGTANAGTCACNGNTNCGCATATNAG
