>Addgene plasmid #75253 | pQCXIX_sh_hBcl10_#16 | addgene partial sequence | sequence record 147544 | mU6-F old 5'-cagcacaaaaggaaactcacc-3'
AAAGCCTTGTTTGTGCTGAAACTTAGAAATGTTCAAGAGATATTTCTAAGTTTCAGCACTTTTTTCTCGA
CCCTAGAGAACCATCAGATGTTTCCAGGGTGCCCCAAGGACCTGAAATGACCCTGTGCCTTATTTGAACT
AACCAATCAGTTCGCTTCTCGCTTCTGTTCGCGCGCTTCTGCTCCCCGAGCTCAATAAAAGAGCCCACAA
CCCCTCACTCGGGGCGCCAGTCCTCCGATTGACTGAGTCGCCCGGGTACCCGTGTATCCAATAAACCCTC
TTGCAGTTGCATCCGACTTGTGGTCTCGCTGTTCCTTGGGAGGGTCTCCTCTGAGTGATTGACTACCCGT
CAGCGGGGGTCTTTCATTTGGGGGCTCGTCCGGGATCGGGAGACCCCTGCCCAGGGACCACCGACCCACC
ACCGGGAGGTAAGCTGGCTGCCTCGCGCGTTTCGGTGATGACGGTGAAAACCTCTGACACATGCAGCTCC
CGGAGACGGTCACAGCTTGTCTGTAAGCGGATGCCGGGAGCAGACAAGCCCGTCAGGGCGCGTCAGCGGG
TGTTGGCGGGTGTCGGGGCGCAGCCATGACCCAGTCACGTAGCGATAGCGGAGTGTAGATCCGGCTGTGG
AATGTGTGTCAGTTAGG
