>Addgene plasmid #75253 | pQCXIX_sh_hBcl10_#16 | addgene partial sequence | sequence record 147545 | pLL5.0-R 5'-AAGGCACAGGGTCATTTCAG-3'
AAAGTGCTGAAACTTAGAAATATCTCTTGAACATTTCTAAGTTTCAGCACAAACAAGGCTTTTCTCCAAG
GGATATTTATAGTCTCAAAACACACAATTACTTTACAGTTAGGGTGAGTTTCCTTTTGTGCTGTTTTTTA
AAATAATAATTTAGTATTTGTATCTCTTATAGAAATCCAAGCCTATCATGTAAAATGTAGCTAGTATTAA
AAAGAACAGATTATCTGTCTTTTATCGCACATTAAGCCTCTATAGTTACTAGGAAATATTATATGCAAAT
TAACCGGGGCAGGGGAGTAGCCGAGCTTCTCCCACAAGTCTGTGCGAGGGGGCCGGCGCGGGCCTAGAGA
TGGCGCGTCGGATCTCTAGAGCGGGCCCGGTACTAACCAAACTGGATCTCTGCTCGACCCTGTTCCATCT
GTTCCTGACCTTGATCTGAACTTCTCTATTCTCAGTTATGTATTTTTCCATGCCTTGCAAAATGGCGTTA
CTTAAGCTAGCTTGCCAAACCTACAGGTGGGGTCTTTCATTCCCCCCTTTTTCTGGAGACTAAATAAAAT
CTTTTATTTTATCTATGGCTCGTACTCTATAGGCTTCAGCTGGTGATATTGTTGAGTCAAAACTAGAGCC
TGGACCACTGATATCCATATGACTAGTCCCCGAAGCTTGAGCTCGACTAGCTAGCTAGCTACTAGCTAGT
CGAGATCTGAGTCCGGACTTGTACAGCTCGTCCATGCCGAGAGTGATCCCGGCGGCGGTCACGA
